>Addgene plasmid #242196 | AAV Syn-FLEX-coca-GlyR-IRES-mCherry | addgene full sequence | sequence record 487710 | Addgene NGS Result
TTGAGATCCTTTTTTTCTGCGCGTAATCTGCTGCTTGCAAACAAAAAAACCACCGCTACCAGCGGTGGTT
TGTTTGCCGGATCAAGAGCTACCAACTCTTTTTCCGAAGGTAACTGGCTTCAGCAGAGCGCAGATACCAA
ATACTGTTCTTCTAGTGTAGCCGTAGTTAGGCCACCACTTCAAGAACTCTGTAGCACCGCCTACATACCT
CGCTCTGCTAATCCTGTTACCAGTGGCTGCTGCCAGTGGCGATAAGTCGTGTCTTACCGGGTTGGACTCA
AGACGATAGTTACCGGATAAGGCGCAGCGGTCGGGCTGAACGGGGGGTTCGTGCACACAGCCCAGCTTGG
AGCGAACGACCTACACCGAACTGAGATACCTACAGCGTGAGCTATGAGAAAGCGCCACGCTTCCCGAAGG
GAGAAAGGCGGACAGGTATCCGGTAAGCGGCAGGGTCGGAACAGGAGAGCGCACGAGGGAGCTTCCAGGG
GGAAACGCCTGGTATCTTTATAGTCCTGTCGGGTTTCGCCACCTCTGACTTGAGCGTCGATTTTTGTGAT
GCTCGTCAGGGGGGCGGAGCCTATGGAAAAACGCCAGCAACGCGGCCTTTTTACGGTTCCTGGCCTTTTG
CTGGCCTTTTGCTCACATGTTCTTTCCTGCGTTATCCCCTGATTCTGTGGATAACCGTATTACCGCCTTT
GAGTGAGCTGATACCGCTCGCCGCAGCCGAACGACCGAGCGCAGCGAGTCAGTGAGCGAGGAAGCGGAAG
AGCGCCCAATACGCAAACCGCCTCTCCCCGCGCGTTGGCCGATTCATTAATGCAGCTGCGCGCTCGCTCG
CTCACTGAGGCCGCCCGGGCAAAGCCCGGGCGTCGGGCGACCTTTGGTCGCCCGGCCTCAGTGAGCGAGC
GAGCGCGCAGAGAGGGAGTGGCCAACTCCATCACTAGGGGTTCCTTGTAGTTAATGATTAACCCGCCATG
CTACTTATCTACGTAGCCATGCTCTAGGAAGATCCTTATCGATTTTACCACATTTGTAGAGGTTTTACTT
GCTTTAAAAAACCTCCCACATCTCCCCCTGAACCTGAAACATAAAATGAATGCAATTGTTGTTGTTAACT
TGTTTATTGCAGCTTATAATGGTTACAAATAAAGCAATAGCATCACAAATTTCACAAATAAAGCATTTTT
TTCACTGCATTCTAGTTGTGGTTTGTCCAAACTCATCAATGTATCTTATCATGTCTGCTCGAAGCGGCCG
GCCGCCCGGGCGACCTAGATGCATTCGACGGCCGCCCGGGTCGACGGTATCGATGCGGGGAGGCGGCCCA
AAGGGAGATCCGACTCGTCTGAGGGCGAAGGCGAAGACGCGGAAGAGGCCGCAGAGCCGGCAGCAGGCCG
CGGGAAGGAAGGTCCGCTGGATTGAGGGCCGAAGGGACGTAGCAGAAGGACGTCCCGCGCAGAATCCAGG
TGGCAACACAGGCGAGCAGCCAAGGAAAGGACGATGATTTCCCCGACAACACCACGGAATTGTCAGTGCC
CAACAGCCGAGCCCCTGTCCAGCAGCGGGCAAGGCAGGCGGCGATGAGTTCCGCCGTGGCAATAGGGAGG
GGGAAAGCGAAAGTCCCGGAAAGGAGCTGACAGGTGGTGGCAATGCCCCAACCAGTGGGGGTTGCGTCAG
CAAACACAGTGCACACCACGCCACGTTGCCTGACAACGGGCCACAACTCCTCATAAAGAGACAGCAACCA
GGATTTATACAAGGAGGAGAAAATGAAAGCCATACGGGAAGCAATAGCATGATACAAAGGCATTAAAGCA
GCGTATCCACATAGCGTAAAAGGAGCAACATAGTTAAGAATACCAGTCAATCTTTCACAAATTTTGTAAT
CCAGAGGTTGATTCTTAAGAGCTTCGAGTGGATCATCTGCAAATTCGCCCTTTTCAGTGTTTCGAACCTC
TTCGAGGGACATAACTTCGTATAATGTATGCTATACGAAGTTATGGGTCGATGGTGAGATCTGGACTAGA
GGGTCGATGGTGATGCTTGGATCAAAATAGGAAGAATCCCAATGATAACTTCGTATAAAGTATCCTATAC
GAAGTTATACTAGTCATATGGGATCCGAATTCGCTAGCAAGCTTGAATTCGCCACCATGCGCTGTTCTCC
AGGCGGCGTGTGGCTCGCCCTGGCTGCTTCCCTTCTGCACGTTAGCCTGCAGGGTGAGTTCCAGCGCAAA
CTGTATAAGGAGCTTGTTAAGAATTATAACCCCCTGGAGCGGCCGGTCGCAAATGATTCCCAGCCACTGA
CAGTGTACTTCAGCCTCTCCTTGCTGCAGATCATGGACGTGGATGAAAAGAACCAGGTGCTGACCACTAA
TATTTGGTTGCAGATGTCCTGGACCGATCACTACTTGCAGTGGAATGTGAGCGAATACCCAGGTGTAAAG
ACTGTAAGATTCCCTGACGGCCAAATCTGGAAACCAGATATCCTGCTGTACAACAGCGCAGACGAAAGGT
TTGATGCAACATTTCACACCAACGTGTTGGTCAATTCTTCAGGCCACTGCCAGTACGGACCCCCTGGAAT
CTTCAAGTCCTCATGCTATATCGACGTCCGCTGGTTTCCCTTCGACGTCCAGCACTGCAAACTCAAATTC
GGGAGCTGGAGCTACGGCAAATGGAGCCTGGATCTGCAAATGCAGGAGGCTGACATCTCTGGTTACATCC
CGAATGGGGAGTGGGACCTTGTGGGAATCCCCGGTAAAAGAAGCGAGCGATTTTATGAATGCTGCAAAGA
GCCCTTCCCAGATGTCACCTTCACAGTGACCATGCGGAGACGCATGGGTTATTATCTGATCCAAATGTAT
ATCCCAAACTTGCTTATAGTGATTTTGTCATGGATCTCCTTCTGGATTAATATGGACGCCGCTCCAGCTA
GGGTCGGACTGGGCATCACCACAGTGCTGACAATGACTACTCAGAGCTCAGGCAGCCGAGCCAGCTTGCC
CAAGGTTTCTTACGTGAAGGCCATCGATATCTGGATGGCTGTCTGCCTTCTGTTTGTCTTCAGCGCACTG
CTGGAATACGCCGCTGTCAATTTTGTGTCTCGACAGCATAAAGAGCTGTTGCGGTTCAGAAGAAAACGAC
GCCACCACAAAGAGGATGAGGCAGGAGAAGGACGCTTCAACTTTAGCGCCTATGGTATGGGACCTGCTTG
CCTCCAGGCTAAAGACGGAATTTCCGTGAAGGGAGCCAACAATAGCAACTACCCTTATGATGTCCCAGAC
TATGCAACAACCAACCCACCCCCTGCTCCATCTAAGAGCCCGGAGGAAATGCGCAAACTCTTTATTCAGA
GAGCGAAAAAGATCGACAAAATCTCCCGGATCGGATTCCCCATGGCTTTCCTGATTTTCAACATGTTTTA
TTGGATCATCTACAAGATTGTGCGAAGGGAGGACGTACACAACCAGTAACTCGAGTCTAGAGCGGCCGCA
ATTCCCCCMCCCCCCCCCCCCCCCCYCTCCCTCCCCCCCCCCCTAACGTTACTGGCCGAAGCCGCTTGGA
ATAAGGCCGGTGTGCGTTTGTCTATATGTTATTTTCCACCATATTGCCGTCTTTTGGCAATGTGAGGGCC
CGGAAACCTGGCCCTGTCTTCTTGACGAGCATTCCTAGGGGTCTTTCCCCTCTCGCCAAAGGAATGCAAG
GTCTGTTGAATGTCGTGAAGGAAGCAGTTCCTCTGGAAGCTTCTTGAAGACAAACAACGTCTGTAGCGAC
CCTTTGCAGGCAGCGGAACCCCCCACCTGGCGACAGGTGCCTCTGCGGCCAAAAGCCACGTGTATAAGAT
ACACCTGCAAAGGCGGCACAACCCCAGTGCCACGTTGTGAGTTGGATAGTTGTGGAAAGAGTCAAATGGC
TCTCCTAAGCGTATTCAACAAGGGGCTGAAGGATGCCCAGAAGGTACCCCATTGTATGGGATCTGATCTG
GGGCCTCGGTGCACATGCTTTACATGTGTTTAGTCGAGGTTAAAAAAACGTCTAGGCCCCCCGAACCACG
GGGACGTGGTTTTCCTTTGAAAAACACGATGATAATATGGCCACAACCATGGGGGATCCGGTGAGCAAGG
GCGAGGAGGATAACATGGCCATCATCAAGGAGTTCATGCGCTTCAAGGTGCACATGGAGGGCTCCGTGAA
CGGCCACGAGTTCGAGATCGAGGGCGAGGGCGAGGGCCGCCCCTACGAGGGCACCCAGACCGCCAAGCTG
AAGGTGACCAAGGGTGGCCCCCTGCCCTTCGCCTGGGACATCCTGTCCCCTCAGTTCATGTACGGCTCCA
AGGCCTACGTGAAGCACCCCGCCGACATCCCCGACTACTTGAAGCTGTCCTTCCCCGAGGGCTTCAAGTG
GGAGCGCGTGATGAACTTCGAGGACGGCGGCGTGGTGACCGTGACCCAGGACTCCTCCCTGCAGGACGGC
GAGTTCATCTACAAGGTGAAGCTGCGCGGCACCAACTTCCCCTCCGACGGCCCCGTAATGCAGAAGAAGA
CCATGGGCTGGGAGGCCTCCTCCGAGCGGATGTACCCCGAGGACGGCGCCCTGAAGGGCGAGATCAAGCA
GAGGCTGAAGCTGAAGGACGGCGGCCACTACGACGCTGAGGTCAAGACCACCTACAAGGCCAAGAAGCCC
GTGCAGCTGCCCGGCGCCTACAACGTCAACATCAAGTTGGACATCACCTCCCACAACGAGGACTACACCA
TCGTGGAACAGTACGAACGCGCCGAGGGCCGCCACTCCACCGGCGGCATGGACGAGCTGTACAAGTAATC
TAGCAAGCTTATAACTTCGTATAGCATACATTATACGAAGTTATGTGTCGATGGTGATGCTTGGCAATTC
GGGTCGATGGTGAAGCATTGGTCTTCCTATTTTGATATAACTTCGTATAGGATACTTTATACGAAGTTAT
GGGGGGCGCGCCATCATCACCTGTGGAGAGAAAGGCAAAGTGGATGTCAGTAAGACCAATAGGTGCCTAT
CAGAAACGCAAGAGTCTTCTCTGTCTCGACAAGCCCAGTTTCTATTGGTCTCCTTAAACCTGTCTTGTAA
CCTTGATACTTACCTGATCCAACGGCTGCGACTTGGGGCAGGGGGTCCTAGGGGTGGTCTGGCCAGGAGC
CGCGGGGGCGGACTGCGCGGTGCCCAGGAGCACAGCTGCGCTCTCAGGCACGACACGACTCCTCCGCTGC
CCACCGCAGACTGAGGCAGCGCTGAGTCGCCGGCGCCGCAGCGCAGATGGTCGCGCCCGTGCCCCCCTAT
CTCGCGCCTCGCGTGGTGCGGTCCGGCTGGGCCGGCGGCGGCGCGGACGCGACCAAGGTGGCCGGGAAGG
GGAGTTTGCGGGGGACCGGCGAGTGACGTCAGCGCGCCTTCAGTGCTGAGGCGGCGGTGGCGCGCGCCGC
CAGGCGGGGGCGAAGGCACTGTCCGCGGTGCTGAAGCTGGCAGTGCGCACGCGCCTCGCCGCATCCTGTT
TCCCCTCCCCCTCTCTGATAGGGGATGCGCAATTTGGGGAATGGGGGTTGGGTGCTTGTCCAGTGGGTCG
GGGTCGGTCGTCAAGCATGCTTTAAATACTGAAAAGGGCCAATTCCAGCACACTGGAGCTCGGATCTTCC
TAGAGCATGGCTACGTAGATAAGTAGCATGGCGGGTTAATCATTAACTACAAGGAACCCCTAGTGATGGA
GTTGGCCACTCCCTCTCTGCGCGCTCGCTCGCTCACTGAGGCCGGGCGACCAAAGGTCGCCCGACGCCCG
GGCTTTGCCCGGGCGGCCTCAGTGAGCGAGCGAGCGCGCAGCTGGCGTAATAGCGAAGAGGCCCGCACCG
ATCGCCCTTCCCAACAGTTGCGCAGCCTGAATGGCGAATGGG
[124 nt withheld, positions 5923-6046]
C
[91 nt withheld, positions 6048-6138]
A
[49 nt withheld, positions 6140-6188]
CCTTTGACGTTGGAGTCCACGTTCTTT
[37 nt withheld, positions 6216-6252]
ACCCTATCTCGGTCTATTCTTTTGATTTATAAGGGATTTTGCCGATTTCGGCCTATTGGTTAAAAAATGA
GCTGATTTAACAAAAATTTAACGCGAATTTTAACAAAATATTAACGCTTACAATTTAGGTGGCACTTTTC
GGGGAAATGTGCGCGGAACCCCTATTTGTTTATTTTTCTAAATACATTCAAATATGTATCCGCTCATGAG
ACAATAACCCTGATAAATGCTTCAATAATATTGAAAAAGGAAGAGTATGAGTATTCAACATTTCCGTGTC
GCCCTTATTCCCTTTTTTGCGGCATTTTGCCTTCCTGTTTTTGCTCACCCAGAAACGCTGGTGAAAGTAA
AAGATGCTGAAGATCAGTTGGGTGCACGAGTGGGTTACATCGAACTGGATCTCAACAGCGGTAAGATCCT
TGAGAGTTTTCGCCCCGAAGAACGTTTTCCAATGATGAGCACTTTTAAAGTTCTGCTATGTGGCGCGGTA
TTATCCCGTATTGACGCCGGGCAAGAGCAACTCGGTCGCCGCATACACTATTCTCAGAATGACTTGGTTG
AGTACTCACCAGTCACAGAAAAGCATCTTACGGATGGCATGACAGTAAGAGAATTATGCAGTGCTGCCAT
AACCATGAGTGATAACACTGCGGCCAACTTACTTCTGACAACGATCGGAGGACCGAAGGAGCTAACCGCT
TTTTTGCACAACATGGGGGATCATGTAACTCGCCTTGATCGTTGGGAACCGGAGCTGAATGAAGCCATAC
CAAACGACGAGCGTGACACCACGATGCCTGTAGCAATGGCAACAACGTTGCGCAAACTATTAACTGGCGA
ACTACTTACTCTAGCTTCCCGGCAACAATTAATAGACTGGATGGAGGCGGATAAAGTTGCAGGACCACTT
CTGCGCTCGGCCCTTCCGGCTGGCTGGTTTATTGCTGATAAATCTGGAGCCGGTGAGCGTGGGTCTCGCG
GTATCATTGCAGCACTGGGGCCAGATGGTAAGCCCTCCCGTATCGTAGTTATCTACACGACGGGGAGTCA
GGCAACTATGGATGAACGAAATAGACAGATCGCTGAGATAGGTGCCTCACTGATTAAGCATTGGTAACTG
TCAGACCAAGTTTACTCATATATACTTTAGATTGATTTAAAACTTCATTTTTAATTTAAAAGGATCTAGG
TGAAGATCCTTTTTGATAATCTCATGACCAAAATCCCTTAACGTGAGTTTTCGTTCCACTGAGCGTCAGA
CCCCGTAGAAAAGATCAAAGGATCTTC
Features (pLannotate 1.2.2; 21 found; start..end, strand, type, name):
      1..589     +  rep_origin     ori: high-copy-number ColE1/pMB1/pBR322/pUC origin of replication
    772..828     +  CDS            lacI (fragment): lac repressor; lacI; The lac repressor binds to the lac operator to inhibit transcription in E. coli. This inhibition can be relieved by adding lactose or isopropyl-β-D-thiogalactopyranoside (IPTG).
    822..955     -  repeat_region  AAV2 ITR: inverted terminal repeat of adeno-associated virus serotype 2 inverted
   1026..1094    +  CDS            large T antigen (fragment): large T antigen from SV40 (simian virus 40)
   1117..1238    +  polyA_signal   SV40 poly(A) signal: SV40 polyadenylation signal
   1315..1903    -  misc_feature   WPRE: woodchuck hepatitis virus posttranscriptional regulatory element
   1971..2004    -  protein_bind   loxP: Cre-mediated recombination occurs in the 8-bp core sequence (GCATACAT). Cre recombinase
   2075..2108    -  protein_bind   lox2272: Cre-mediated recombination occurs in the 8-bp core sequence (GGATACTT). lox2272 sites are compatible with each other, but incompatible with loxP or loxN sites (Lee and Saito, 1988). Cre recombinase
   2379..3476    +  CDS            GLRA1 (fragment): GLRA1_BOVIN - Experimental evidence at protein level: Swiss-Prot protein existence level 1. Glycine receptors are ligand-gated chloride channels. Channel opening is triggered by extracellular glycine. Channel opening is also triggered by taurine and beta-alanine. Channel characteristics depend on the subunit composition; heteropentameric channels are activated by lower glycine levels and display faster desensitization (By similarity). Plays an important role in the down-regulation of neuronal excitability (PubMed:11178872). Contributes to the generation of inhibitory postsynaptic currents. Cha
   3505..3525    -  promoter       chicken β-actin promoter (fragment): contains a 21-bp deletion relative to the standard chicken β-actin promoter
   3522..4108    +  misc_feature   IRES2: internal ribosome entry site (IRES) of the encephalomyocarditis virus (EMCV)
   4120..4827    +  CDS            mCherry: monomeric derivative of DsRed fluorescent protein (Shaner et al., 2004) mammalian codon-optimized
   4841..4874    +  protein_bind   loxP: Cre-mediated recombination occurs in the 8-bp core sequence (GCATACAT). Cre recombinase
   4937..4970    +  protein_bind   lox2272: Cre-mediated recombination occurs in the 8-bp core sequence (GGATACTT). lox2272 sites are compatible with each other, but incompatible with loxP or loxN sites (Lee and Saito, 1988). Cre recombinase
   4991..5123    -  intron         chimeric intron: chimera between introns from human β-globin and immunoglobulin heavy chain genes
   5216..5613    -  promoter       hSyn promoter (fragment): human synapsin I promoter; confers neuron-specific expression (Kügler et al., 2003)
   5722..5854    +  repeat_region  AAV2 ITR (fragment): inverted terminal repeat of adeno-associated virus serotype 2 inverted
   5849..5918    +  CDS            lacZα (fragment): LacZα fragment of β-galactosidase; lacZ fragment
   5923..6351    +  rep_origin     f1 ori (sequence partly withheld): f1 bacteriophage origin of replication; arrow indicates direction of (+) strand synthesis
   6404..6508    +  promoter       AmpR promoter: bla
   6509..7369    +  CDS            AmpR: β-lactamase; bla; confers resistance to ampicillin, carbenicillin, and related antibiotics
