[The description below was written by a language model from this plasmid's Addgene catalogue record and pLannotate feature annotations shown in this document.]
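Description:
AAV Syn-FLEX-coca-GlyR-IRES-mCherry is an AAV transfer plasmid of about 7.5 kb for Cre-dependent, neuron-specific expression of a cocaine-gated chemogenetic anion channel. It is propagated in E. coli as a high-copy plasmid through a ColE1/pUC-type origin, with ampicillin selection from the β-lactamase gene; an f1 origin is also present. Two AAV2 inverted terminal repeats flank the expression cassette and allow it to be packaged into recombinant AAV particles for delivery to mammalian neurons. Short annotated fragments of lacI, lacZα, SV40 large T antigen and the chicken β-actin promoter appear to be backbone or junction remnants rather than functional parts.

The expression unit is driven by the human synapsin I promoter followed by a chimeric intron, and terminates in a WPRE, which enhances transcript stability and expression, and an SV40 polyadenylation signal. These elements all lie on the opposite strand from the coding cassette, which sits between paired loxP and lox2272 sites in a FLEX (double-floxed inverted) arrangement. The payload is therefore antisense to the promoter and silent until Cre recombinase inverts it and then excises one site of each pair, locking it in the sense orientation. The payload encodes coca-GlyR, whose annotated portion matches the glycine receptor α1 chloride channel. The record lists the mutations L141G, G175K and Y217F and gives the species as mouse, but the feature table does not identify the region upstream of the GlyR match. An EMCV IRES then drives translation of mCherry from the same transcript, marking expressing cells with red fluorescence. The construct is intended to make Cre-defined neuronal populations responsive to cocaine through an anion conductance, and it comes from work using cocaine chemogenetics to reduce drug-seeking.
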