Addgene plasmid #242196: AAV Syn-FLEX-coca-GlyR-IRES-mCherry
Purpose: Cre-dependent AAV vector for cocaine-gated chemogenetic anion channel
Depositing lab: Scott Sternson. Depositing organization: University of California, San Diego (UCSD). Publication: Cocaine chemogenetics blunts drug-seeking by synthetic physiology. Gomez JL, Magnus CJ, Bonaventura J, Solis O, Curry FP, Levinstein MR, Budinich RC, Carlton ML, Ventriglia EN, Lam S, Wang L, Schoenborn I, Dunne W, Michaelides M, Sternson SM. Nature. 2025 Aug 27. doi: 10.1038/s41586-025-09427-8. PubMed 40866713.
Backbone
  Vector backbone: AAV Syn FLEX rev IRES mcherry
  Backbone size w/o insert (bp): 5162
  Total vector size (bp): 7541
  Vector type: Mammalian Expression, AAV
Growth in bacteria
  Bacterial resistance: Ampicillin, 100 μg/mL
  Growth temperature: 37°C
  Growth strain: NEB Stable
  Copy number: High Copy
Gene/Insert
  Gene/Insert name: Syn-FLEX-coca-GlyR-IRES-mCherry
  Species: M. musculus (mouse)
  Insert size (bp): 2379
  Mutation: L141G G175K Y217F
  Promoter: Synapsin
  Cloning method: Restriction Enzyme; 5′ cloning site NheI (not destroyed); 3′ cloning site NotI (not destroyed)
  Sequencing primers: 5′ gtaagtatcaaggttacaag; 3′ ctgacaacgggccacaactc
Terms and licenses: Academic/Nonprofit Terms; Industry Terms: Not Available to Industry
How to cite: AAV Syn-FLEX-coca-GlyR-IRES-mCherry was a gift from Scott Sternson (Addgene plasmid # 242196 ; http://n2t.net/addgene:242196 ; RRID:Addgene_242196)
